Addgene plasmid #205468: TOPO-LG4_chr5:550kb antisense
Purpose: Enhancer containing plasmid used for assessing enhancer::promoter interactions
Depositing lab: Glen Borchert. Depositing organization: University of South Alabama. Publication: Long G4-rich enhancers target promoters via a G4 DNA-based mechanism. DeMeis JD, Roberts JT, Delcher HA, Godang NL, Coley AB, Brown CL, Shaw MH, Naaz S, Dahal A, Alqudah SY, Nguyen KN, Nguyen AD, Paudel SS, Shell JE, Patil SS, Dang H, O'Neal WK, Knowles MR, Houserova D, Gillespie MN, Borchert GM. Nucleic Acids Res. 2025 Jan 11;53(2):gkae1180. doi: 10.1093/nar/gkae1180. PubMed 39658038.
Backbone
  Vector backbone: pCR2.1-Topo
  Backbone manufacturer: Invitrogen
  Backbone size w/o insert (bp): 3900
  Vector type: Synthetic Biology ; subcloning of Taq-amplified PCR products
Growth in bacteria
  Bacterial resistance: Ampicillin, 100 μg/mL
  Growth temperature: 37°C
  Growth strain: DH5alpha
  Copy number: High Copy
Gene/Insert
  Gene/Insert name: chr5:550kb LG4
  Species: H. sapiens (human)
  Insert size (bp): 4550
  Cloning method: TOPO Cloning
  Sequencing primers: 5′ m13 reverse; 3′ m13 forward
Terms and licenses: Academic/Nonprofit Terms; Industry Terms: Not Available to Industry
How to cite: TOPO-LG4_chr5:550kb antisense was a gift from Glen Borchert (Addgene plasmid # 205468 ; http://n2t.net/addgene:205468 ; RRID:Addgene_205468)
