[The description below was written by a language model from this plasmid's Addgene catalogue record and pLannotate feature annotations shown in this document.]
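Description:
TOPO-LG4_chr5:550kb antisense is a bacterial cloning plasmid built on the Invitrogen pCR2.1-TOPO backbone, a vector designed for direct topoisomerase-mediated capture of Taq-amplified PCR products. It is maintained at high copy in E. coli through a ColE1/pUC-type origin and is selected with ampicillin via the β-lactamase gene. The feature table also shows an intact neo (kanamycin/neomycin resistance) coding sequence, preceded by a short Tn5-derived remnant, and an f1 origin that allows single-stranded DNA production. The cloning site lies within the lac promoter/operator and lacZα region, with a T7 promoter on the far side of the insert, and M13 forward and reverse primer sites are listed for sequencing across the junctions.

The insert is a human genomic fragment described as the chr5:550kb LG4, a long G-quadruplex-rich enhancer region, cloned in the orientation the depositor calls antisense. No mammalian promoter, reporter or expression cassette is annotated. The only hit inside the insert is a short fragment with similarity to human ASCC1, which is probably an incidental match rather than a designed element. The plasmid therefore serves as a carrier of the enhancer sequence itself, and its stated purpose is to assess enhancer–promoter interactions, in the context of work on how G4-rich enhancers target promoters.

The sizes in the record do not agree. The catalogue lists a 4,550 bp insert in a 3,900 bp backbone, but the full sequence is 6,318 nt, leaving roughly 2.5 kb between the lac operator and the T7 promoter. The record offers no explanation, although G-rich repeats can be difficult to clone and assemble.
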