Features (pLannotate 1.2.2; 13 found; start..end, strand, type, name):
      2..94      +  CDS            lacI (fragment): lac repressor; lacI; The lac repressor binds to the lac operator to inhibit transcription in E. coli. This inhibition can be relieved by adding lactose or isopropyl-β-D-thiogalactopyranoside (IPTG).
    107..128     +  protein_bind   CAP binding site: CAP binding activates transcription in the presence of cAMP. E. coli catabolite activator protein
    143..173     +  promoter       lac promoter: promoter for the E. coli lac operon
    181..197     +  protein_bind   lac operator: The lac repressor binds to the lac operator to inhibit transcription in E. coli. This inhibition can be relieved by adding lactose or isopropyl-β-D-thiogalactopyranoside (IPTG). lac repressor encoded by lacI
    415..516     -  CDS            ASCC1 (fragment): ASCC1_HUMAN - Experimental evidence at protein level: Swiss-Prot protein existence level 1. Plays a role in DNA damage repair as component of the ASCC complex (PubMed:29997253). Part of the ASC-1 complex that enhances NF- kappa-B, SRF and AP1 transactivation (PubMed:12077347). In cells responding to gastrin-activated paracrine signals, it is involved in the induction of SERPINB2 expression by gastrin. May also play a role in the development of neuromuscular junction. From Homo sapiens (Human).
   2752..2770    -  promoter       T7 promoter: promoter for bacteriophage T7 RNA polymerase
   2773..2930    +  CDS            lacZα (fragment): LacZα fragment of β-galactosidase; lacZ fragment
   2934..3362    +  rep_origin     f1 ori (sequence partly withheld): f1 bacteriophage origin of replication; arrow indicates direction of (+) strand synthesis
   3375..3674    +  CDS            tnpA (fragment): TN5P_ECOLX - Also known as tnp. Experimental evidence at protein level: Swiss-Prot protein existence level 1. Mediates transposition of transposon Tn5 by a 'cut and paste' mechanism. First, the monomeric transposase binds the 19 bp inverted DNA repeats flanking the transposon. Then, dimerization of the DNA- bound transposase creates a synaptic DNA complex. After nicking of the first DNA strand, excision of the transposon proceeds through a series of intermediates. The transposase then mediates the insertion of the transposon at a new site by strand transfer. The activity of the wild- type tran
   3706..4497    +  CDS            neo: KKA2_KLEPN - Also known as kan, nptII. Experimental evidence at protein level: Swiss-Prot protein existence level 1. Resistance to kanamycin, neomycin, paromomycin, ribostamycin, butirosin and gentamicin B. From Klebsiella pneumoniae.
   4501..4517    +  promoter       AmpR promoter (fragment): bla
   4518..5378    +  CDS            AmpR: β-lactamase; bla; confers resistance to ampicillin, carbenicillin, and related antibiotics
   5549..6137    +  rep_origin     ori: high-copy-number ColE1/pMB1/pBR322/pUC origin of replication
>Addgene plasmid #205468 | TOPO-LG4_chr5:550kb antisense | addgene full sequence | sequence record 406990 | Addgene NGS Result
AGCGCCCAATACGCAAACCGCCTCTCCCCGCGCGTTGGCCGATTCATTAATGCAGCTGGCACGACAGGTT
TCCCGACTGGAAAGCGGGCAGTGAGCGCAACGCAATTAATGTGAGTTAGCTCACTCATTAGGCACCCCAG
GCTTTACACTTTATGCTTCCGGCTCGTATGTTGTGTGGAATTGTGAGCGGATAACAATTTCACACAGGAA
ACAGCTATGACCATGATTACGCCAAGCTTGGTACCGAGCTCGGATCCACTAGTAACGGCCGCCAGTGTGC
TGGAATTCGCCCTTGGGTGGATCACAAGGTCAGGAATCAAGACCATCTGGTTAACACCATGAAACCCTGT
CTCTTAAAAATATGAAAACTTAGCCGGGCGTGGTGGCAGGCGCCTGTAGTCCCAGCTACTGGGGGGAGGC
CGAGGCAGGAGAATGGCGTGAACCTGGGAGGCGGAGCTTGCAGTGAGCCGAGATCACATCACTGCACTCC
AGCCTGCGCCACAGAGCAAAACTCCGTCACACACACACAAAAAAATGGTAGCTCCTGAGCCAACACTTTT
CCGCTCCCCCACCCGCTGCGTCTCAGCATTCCTTAGGCTCTCCCCTTGGGAGACTCACATGTATGGGGCG
GGGGAGCGGGGGTCTCCTAGGCCCTGACTCAGCTAGAGCGTCTGGCTGACCCGTCATTGTCCAGGGAAGC
CATGGATCTGGTGGCCGCAGCCCAGCGCCGTCCTCACCACCCAGGCCTGCCTGGAGCCCAGTGGCTGTCA
GGGCAGCCGAGACCAGAAGCGCAGGTGGAGCCAAGGCCCCGCTGCAGTCCGCAGAGTTGCAACTCTGGGA
GCTGAGCCCTCACAAGCCTTGCTTTTCACCTCCTCCCAGTGCTACCAGCCAGACCCCGAGGGCCCGGGAC
CCTCCATGTACCCATCCACACTTCTCGGCCCACCCCTCCCTGACAGCCCCGGCCCCCCGGGAGGGAGCAG
GTGCGTCCCGCTTCGGGCCCTCTGAACCCCCTCCATTTCGGGCTGTTTCAGACTTCGGCCTCTCTGAAGC
TCCTCCATTTCTGGCTGCTTTTCACTGCCGTCTGCCTGCCTGTGTTCTTGTCTTCACGCCGGCCTTTGGT
ACGGGAGGGAGCCATCCACGGCCCACACTGCAGCTCCCGTGACCTCCGCACGGCCCCGTGCGGACACTCA
TCTGGATTTTGTTTGTGCTCAGGAGAGGCTCTGCATTGAACGACCTTGCACTGGGCCGGTTTCTTTTCTA
AAGGTTCCAGAGGGCATGGCTGTCAACTTCCCGCTTGTGTCCCCGTCGGGTTCCAGGGCACAGAGGTTTA
TGCGGAGGGCTCGAGGGACTCACACCTGGGGGCAGAGTTGGGCAGCGGCGACGGGCACTCTGGAGCCCAT
CACCCCCTTGGCGTCGAGGCCCAGGGGCCTGATGTGCCCACTGCTGGCCAGTTTTTGGGTCGGGCCCCTC
CCCCAGGGGGGTGCTGGGCTACCCTCCTGAGGGCAGAAGCAATTGTTAAGAGCCTCATCACTGTGGTGTC
AGCCACTAGCCCTCCCCAGCTGTGGAACAGGGGTTGGTCCCCATGCGGAGGGGTCCTGGTCCTGGGCGGC
CCCACCACACCCTGAACCGCCTGAGCTTCTGACTGCATGGAATATTCACAGGACTGCAGTGTGAGAAGGC
AGCACCGCCCCGGCGCCCGCGAGGAAGCCGAACTGCTCATAAGTTAAGCAGCCCCAGCCAGGTCACGGGG
CAAGGAAGCCGCCTGCGACCTCGGAAACCCCTGGTTCATCCCATGACCCACCCCCGTTCATCCGGTGACC
CACCCCTCACCCCGGTTCATCCCGTGACCCACCCCCCCGTTCATCCCATGACCCAGCCCCCCACCCCGGT
TTATCCCGTGACCCACCCCCTGTTCATCCCGTGACCCACCCCCGGGTCATCCTGTGACCCAGACCCCACC
CCTGGTTTATCCCGTGACCCACCCTCGGGTCATCCCGTGACCCAGACCCCACGCCTGGTTTATCCCGTGA
CCCACCCGCAGCACCAGCACCTCAGTGCTGCTTTTGTATTTATAGTCGCCTTGCTGTATGTTGAGCGTAA
TTTTACAATCTGCCCAAAATTCCTTTGAAGAGCAGATAGGTGTGTACACCCTAAATGAATAAAATACAGT
GCGATTTGGTGAAAGGTAACGGCTCGTTTATTTTCCTTGCCATAAAAATGCTACAATCACCCTGAAGGTG
AACCTGGCAAGCGGCATAGGGGCCAGGGCCTCACTCGGCTCTCCTGTGCACCCCGCCCCGGTGTGATGTT
TGGAGATTTGCATACGAGGCTCTCAGCCAGGAAGGAAATGGCCAGGAATCCCAGAACGCGGCACTGATTT
TCCCCATGTTATCTGACTCCTGATATTCCCCGAACTGTGTGACCACTGCCTGTAGTTCAGTCTGTAATCA
AATACTTTGTAAAGACTGTACAAGTGATCCCAGACCCAAAAGGAAACGTCAGAAATGCGAGGCTGTAGGC
TTGTTAGAGATGGGAGGCTGTAGGTTTGTTAGAGATGGGAGGCTGTAGGCTTGTTAGAGATGGGAGGCTG
GGCTGTAGGCTTGTTAGAGATGTGAGGTTGTAGCTGCAGTTTTCATTTTTCTCCAGCTGACGCTGTCACC
TGTTGCCATCAGAAATCTCTCAAGGGCGAATTCTGCAGATATCCATCACACTGGCGGCCGCTCGAGCATG
CATCTAGAGGGCCCAATTCGCCCTATAGTGAGTCGTATTACAATTCACTGGCCGTCGTTTTACAACGTCG
TGACTGGGAAAACCCTGGCGTTACCCAACTTAATCGCCTTGCAGCACATCCCCCTTTCGCCAGCTGGCGT
AATAGCGAAGAGGCCCGCACCGATCGCCCTTCCCAACAGTTGCGCAGCCTGAATGGCGAATGG
[124 nt withheld, positions 2934-3057]
C
[91 nt withheld, positions 3059-3149]
A
[49 nt withheld, positions 3151-3199]
CCTTTGACGTTGGAGTCCACGTTCTTT
[37 nt withheld, positions 3227-3263]
ACCCTATCTCGGTCTATTCTTTTGATTTATAAGGGATTTTGCCGATTTCGGCCTATTGGTTAAAAAATGA
GCTGATTTAACAAAAATTTAACGCGAATTTTAACAAAATTCAGGGCGCAAGGGCTGCTAAAGGAAGCGGA
ACACGTAGAAAGCCAGTCCGCAGAAACGGTGCTGACCCCGGATGAATGTCAGCTACTGGGCTATCTGGAC
AAGGGAAAACGCAAGCGCAAAGAGAAAGCAGGTAGCTTGCAGTGGGCTTACATGGCGATAGCTAGACTGG
GCGGTTTTATGGACAGCAAGCGAACCGGAATTGCCAGCTGGGGCGCCCTCTGGTAAGGTTGGGAAGCCCT
GCAAAGTAAACTGGATGGCTTTCTTGCCGCCAAGGATCTGATGGCGCAGGGGATCAAGATCTGATCAAGA
GACAGGATGAGGATCGTTTCGCATGATTGAACAAGATGGATTGCACGCAGGTTCTCCGGCCGCTTGGGTG
GAGAGGCTATTCGGCTATGACTGGGCACAACAGACAATCGGCTGCTCTGATGCCGCCGTGTTCCGGCTGT
CAGCGCAGGGGCGCCCGGTTCTTTTTGTCAAGACCGACCTGTCCGGTGCCCTGAATGAACTGCAGGACGA
GGCAGCGCGGCTATCGTGGCTGGCCACGACGGGCGTTCCTTGCGCAGCTGTGCTCGACGTTGTCACTGAA
GCGGGAAGGGACTGGCTGCTATTGGGCGAAGTGCCGGGGCAGGATCTCCTGTCATCCCACCTTGCTCCTG
CCGAGAAAGTATCCATCATGGCTGATGCAATGCGGCGGCTGCATACGCTTGATCCGGCTACCTGCCCATT
CGACCACCAAGCGAAACATCGCATCGAGCGAGCACGTACTCGGATGGAAGCCGGTCTTGTCGATCAGGAT
GATCTGGACGAAGAGCATCAGGGGCTCGCGCCAGCCGAACTGTTCGCCAGGCTCAAGGCGCGCATGCCCG
ACGGCGAGGATCTCGTCGTGACCCATGGCGATGCCTGCTTGCCGAATATCATGGTGGAAAATGGCCGCTT
TTCTGGATTCATCGACTGTGGCCGGCTGGGTGTGGCGGACCGCTATCAGGACATAGCGTTGGCTACCCGT
GATATTGCTGAAGAGCTTGGCGGCGAATGGGCTGACCGCTTCCTCGTGCTTTACGGTATCGCCGCTCCCG
ATTCGCAGCGCATCGCCTTCTATCGCCTTCTTGACGAGTTCTTCTGAATTGAAAAAGGAAGAGTATGAGT
ATTCAACATTTCCGTGTCGCCCTTATTCCCTTTTTTGCGGCATTTTGCCTTCCTGTTTTTGCTCACCCAG
AAACGCTGGTGAAAGTAAAAGATGCTGAAGATCAGTTGGGTGCACGAGTGGGTTACATCGAACTGGATCT
CAACAGCGGTAAGATCCTTGAGAGTTTTCGCCCCGAAGAACGTTTTCCAATGATGAGCACTTTTAAAGTT
CTGCTATGTGGCGCGGTATTATCCCGTATTGACGCCGGGCAAGAGCAACTCGGTCGCCGCATACACTATT
CTCAGAATGACTTGGTTGAGTACTCACCAGTCACAGAAAAGCATCTTACGGATGGCATGACAGTAAGAGA
ATTATGCAGTGCTGCCATAACCATGAGTGATAACACTGCGGCCAACTTACTTCTGACAACGATCGGAGGA
CCGAAGGAGCTAACCGCTTTTTTGCACAACATGGGGGATCATGTAACTCGCCTTGATCGTTGGGAACCGG
AGCTGAATGAAGCCATACCAAACGACGAGCGTGACACCACGATGCCTGTAGCAATGGCAACAACGTTGCG
CAAACTATTAACTGGCGAACTACTTACTCTAGCTTCCCGGCAACAATTAATAGACTGGATGGAGGCGGAT
AAAGTTGCAGGACCACTTCTGCGCTCGGCCCTTCCGGCTGGCTGGTTTATTGCTGATAAATCTGGAGCCG
GTGAGCGTGGGTCTCGCGGTATCATTGCAGCACTGGGGCCAGATGGTAAGCCCTCCCGTATCGTAGTTAT
CTACACGACGGGGAGTCAGGCAACTATGGATGAACGAAATAGACAGATCGCTGAGATAGGTGCCTCACTG
ATTAAGCATTGGTAACTGTCAGACCAAGTTTACTCATATATACTTTAGATTGATTTAAAACTTCATTTTT
AATTTAAAAGGATCTAGGTGAAGATCCTTTTTGATAATCTCATGACCAAAATCCCTTAACGTGAGTTTTC
GTTCCACTGAGCGTCAGACCCCGTAGAAAAGATCAAAGGATCTTCTTGAGATCCTTTTTTTCTGCGCGTA
ATCTGCTGCTTGCAAACAAAAAAACCACCGCTACCAGCGGTGGTTTGTTTGCCGGATCAAGAGCTACCAA
CTCTTTTTCCGAAGGTAACTGGCTTCAGCAGAGCGCAGATACCAAATACTGTTCTTCTAGTGTAGCCGTA
GTTAGGCCACCACTTCAAGAACTCTGTAGCACCGCCTACATACCTCGCTCTGCTAATCCTGTTACCAGTG
GCTGCTGCCAGTGGCGATAAGTCGTGTCTTACCGGGTTGGACTCAAGACGATAGTTACCGGATAAGGCGC
AGCGGTCGGGCTGAACGGGGGGTTCGTGCACACAGCCCAGCTTGGAGCGAACGACCTACACCGAACTGAG
ATACCTACAGCGTGAGCTATGAGAAAGCGCCACGCTTCCCGAAGGGAGAAAGGCGGACAGGTATCCGGTA
AGCGGCAGGGTCGGAACAGGAGAGCGCACGAGGGAGCTTCCAGGGGGAAACGCCTGGTATCTTTATAGTC
CTGTCGGGTTTCGCCACCTCTGACTTGAGCGTCGATTTTTGTGATGCTCGTCAGGGGGGCGGAGCCTATG
GAAAAACGCCAGCAACGCGGCCTTTTTACGGTTCCTGGCCTTTTGCTGGCCTTTTGCTCACATGTTCTTT
CCTGCGTTATCCCCTGATTCTGTGGATAACCGTATTACCGCCTTTGAGTGAGCTGATACCGCTCGCCGCA
GCCGAACGACCGAGCGCAGCGAGTCAGTGAGCGAGGAAGCGGAAG
